>Addgene plasmid #166813 | pcDNA 3.1 LIC 6A NLRP1 UPA-CARD-FLAG K1277E | addgene full sequence | sequence record 328384 | Addgene NGS Result
GACGGATCGGGAGATCTCCCGATCCCCTATGGTGCACTCTCAGTACAATCTGCTCTGATGCCGCATAGTT
AAGCCAGTATCTGCTCCCTGCTTGTGTGTTGGAGGTCGCTGAGTAGTGCGCGAGCAAAATTTAAGCTACA
ACAAGGCAAGGCTTGACCGACAATTGCATGAAGAATCTGCTTAGGGTTAGGCGTTTTGCGCTGCTTCGCG
ATGTACGGGCCAGATATACGCGTTGACATTGATTATTGACTAGTTATTAATAGTAATCAATTACGGGGTC
ATTAGTTCATAGCCCATATATGGAGTTCCGCGTTACATAACTTACGGTAAATGGCCCGCCTGGCTGACCG
CCCAACGACCCCCGCCCATTGACGTCAATAATGACGTATGTTCCCATAGTAACGCCAATAGGGACTTTCC
ATTGACGTCAATGGGTGGAGTATTTACGGTAAACTGCCCACTTGGCAGTACATCAAGTGTATCATATGCC
AAGTACGCCCCCTATTGACGTCAATGACGGTAAATGGCCCGCCTGGCATTATGCCCAGTACATGACCTTA
TGGGACTTTCCTACTTGGCAGTACATCTACGTATTAGTCATCGCTATTACCATGGTGATGCGGTTTTGGC
AGTACATCAATGGGCGTGGATAGCGGTTTGACTCACGGGGATTTCCAAGTCTCCACCCCATTGACGTCAA
TGGGAGTTTGTTTTGGCACCAAAATCAACGGGACTTTCCAAAATGTCGTAACAACTCCGCCCCATTGACG
CAAATGGGCGGTAGGCGTGTACGGTGGGAGGTCTATATAAGCAGAGCTCTCTGGCTAACTAGAGAACCCA
CTGCTTACTGGCTTATCGAAATTAATACGACTCACTATAGGGAGACCCAAGCTTGGTACCGAGCTCGGAT
CCCTACTTCCAATCCAATGCCACCATGTCCCCCTTGGGAGTCCTCCTGAAAATGATCCATAATGCCCTGC
GCTTCATTCCCGTCACCTCTGTGGTGTTGCTTTACCACCGCGTCCATCCTGAGGAAGTCACCTTCCACCT
CTACCTGATCCCAAGTGACTGCTCCATTCGGAAGGCCATAGATGATCTAGAAATGAAATTCCAGTTTGTG
CGAATCCACGAGCCACCCCCGCTGACCCCACTTTATATGGGCTGTCGTTACACTGTGTCTGGGTCTGGTT
CAGGGATGCTGGAAATACTCCCCAAGGAACTGGAGCTCTGCTATCGAAGCCCTGGAGAAGACCAGCTGTT
CTCGGAGTTCTACGTTGGCCACTTGGGATCAGGGATCAGGCTGCAAGTGAAAGACAAGAAAGATGAGACT
CTGGTGTGGGAGGCCTTGGTGAAACCAGGAGATCTCATGCCTGCAACTACTCTGATCCCTCCAGCCCGCA
TAGCCGTACCTTCACCTCTGGATGCCCCGCAGTTGCTGCACTTTGTGGACCAGTATCGAGAGCAGCTGAT
AGCCCGAGTGACATCGGTGGAGGTTGTCTTGGACAAACTGCATGGACAGGTGCTGAGCCAGGAGCAGTAC
GAGAGGGTGCTGGCTGAGAACACGAGGCCCAGCCAGATGCGGAAGCTGTTCAGCTTGAGCCAGTCCTGGG
ACCGGAAGTGCAAAGATGGACTCTACCAAGCCCTGAAGGAGACCCATCCTCACCTCATTATGGAACTCTG
GGAGAAGGGCAGCAAAAAGGGACTCCTGCCACTCAGCAGCGACCCAGCTTTCTTGTACAAAGTGGTTGAT
ATCGACTACAAGGACGATGACGACAAGTAGTAATAACATTGGAAGTGGATAATCTAGAGGGCCCTATTCT
ATAGTGTCACCTAAATGCTAGAGCTCGCTGATCAGCCTCGACTGTGCCTTCTAGTTGCCAGCCATCTGTT
GTTTGCCCCTCCCCCGTGCCTTCCTTGACCCTGGAAGGTGCCACTCCCACTGTCCTTTCCTAATAAAATG
AGGAAATTGCATCGCATTGTCTGAGTAGGTGTCATTCTATTCTGGGGGGTGGGGTGGGGCAGGACAGCAA
GGGGGAGGATTGGGAAGACAATAGCAGGCATGCTGGGGATGCGGTGGGCTCTATGGCTTCTGAGGCGGAA
AGAACCAGCTGGGGCTCTAGGGGGTATCCCC
[124 nt withheld, positions 2132-2255]
C
[91 nt withheld, positions 2257-2347]
A
[49 nt withheld, positions 2349-2397]
CCTTTGACGTTGGAGTCCACGTTCTTT
[37 nt withheld, positions 2425-2461]
ACCCTATCTCGGTCTATTCTTTTGATTTATAAGGGATTTTGCCGATTTCGGCCTATTGGTTAAAAAATGA
GCTGATTTAACAAAAATTTAACGCGAATTAATTCTGTGGAATGTGTGTCAGTTAGGGTGTGGAAAGTCCC
CAGGCTCCCCAGCAGGCAGAAGTATGCAAAGCATGCATCTCAATTAGTCAGCAACCAGGTGTGGAAAGTC
CCCAGGCTCCCCAGCAGGCAGAAGTATGCAAAGCATGCATCTCAATTAGTCAGCAACCATAGTCCCGCCC
CTAACTCCGCCCATCCCGCCCCTAACTCCGCCCAGTTCCGCCCATTCTCCGCCCCATGGCTGACTAATTT
TTTTTATTTATGCAGAGGCCGAGGCCGCCTCTGCCTCTGAGCTATTCCAGAAGTAGTGAGGAGGCTTTTT
TGGAGGCCTAGGCTTTTGCAAAAAGCTCCCGGGAGCTTGTATATCCATTTTCGGATCTGATCAAGAGACA
GGATGAGGATCGTTTCGCATGATTGAACAAGATGGATTGCACGCAGGTTCTCCGGCCGCTTGGGTGGAGA
GGCTATTCGGCTATGACTGGGCACAACAGACAATCGGCTGCTCTGATGCCGCCGTGTTCCGGCTGTCAGC
GCAGGGGCGCCCGGTTCTTTTTGTCAAGACCGACCTGTCCGGTGCCCTGAATGAACTGCAGGACGAGGCA
GCGCGGCTATCGTGGCTGGCCACGACGGGCGTTCCTTGCGCAGCTGTGCTCGACGTTGTCACTGAAGCGG
GAAGGGACTGGCTGCTATTGGGCGAAGTGCCGGGGCAGGATCTCCTGTCATCTCACCTTGCTCCTGCCGA
GAAAGTATCCATCATGGCTGATGCAATGCGGCGGCTGCATACGCTTGATCCGGCTACCTGCCCATTCGAC
CACCAAGCGAAACATCGCATCGAGCGAGCACGTACTCGGATGGAAGCCGGTCTTGTCGATCAGGATGATC
TGGACGAAGAGCATCAGGGGCTCGCGCCAGCCGAACTGTTCGCCAGGCTCAAGGCGCGCATGCCCGACGG
CGAGGATCTCGTCGTGACCCATGGCGATGCCTGCTTGCCGAATATCATGGTGGAAAATGGCCGCTTTTCT
GGATTCATCGACTGTGGCCGGCTGGGTGTGGCGGACCGCTATCAGGACATAGCGTTGGCTACCCGTGATA
TTGCTGAAGAGCTTGGCGGCGAATGGGCTGACCGCTTCCTCGTGCTTTACGGTATCGCCGCTCCCGATTC
GCAGCGCATCGCCTTCTATCGCCTTCTTGACGAGTTCTTCTGAGCGGGACTCTGGGGTTCGAAATGACCG
ACCAAGCGACGCCCAACCTGCCATCACGAGATTTCGATTCCACCGCCGCCTTCTATGAAAGGTTGGGCTT
CGGAATCGTTTTCCGGGACGCCGGCTGGATGATCCTCCAGCGCGGGGATCTCATGCTGGAGTTCTTCGCC
CACCCCAACTTGTTTATTGCAGCTTATAATGGTTACAAATAAAGCAATAGCATCACAAATTTCACAAATA
AAGCATTTTTTTCACTGCATTCTAGTTGTGGTTTGTCCAAACTCATCAATGTATCTTATCATGTCTGTAT
ACCGTCGACCTCTAGCTAGAGCTTGGCGTAATCATGGTCATAGCTGTTTCCTGTGTGAAATTGTTATCCG
CTCACAATTCCACACAACATACGAGCCGGAAGCATAAAGTGTAAAGCCTGGGGTGCCTAATGAGTGAGCT
AACTCACATTAATTGCGTTGCGCTCACTGCCCGCTTTCCAGTCGGGAAACCTGTCGTGCCAGCTGCATTA
ATGAATCGGCCAACGCGCGGGGAGAGGCGGTTTGCGTATTGGGCGCTCTTCCGCTTCCTCGCTCACTGAC
TCGCTGCGCTCGGTCGTTCGGCTGCGGCGAGCGGTATCAGCTCACTCAAAGGCGGTAATACGGTTATCCA
CAGAATCAGGGGATAACGCAGGAAAGAACATGTGAGCAAAAGGCCAGCAAAAGGCCAGGAACCGTAAAAA
GGCCGCGTTGCTGGCGTTTTTCCATAGGCTCCGCCCCCCTGACGAGCATCACAAAAATCGACGCTCAAGT
CAGAGGTGGCGAAACCCGACAGGACTATAAAGATACCAGGCGTTTCCCCCTGGAAGCTCCCTCGTGCGCT
CTCCTGTTCCGACCCTGCCGCTTACCGGATACCTGTCCGCCTTTCTCCCTTCGGGAAGCGTGGCGCTTTC
TCATAGCTCACGCTGTAGGTATCTCAGTTCGGTGTAGGTCGTTCGCTCCAAGCTGGGCTGTGTGCACGAA
CCCCCCGTTCAGCCCGACCGCTGCGCCTTATCCGGTAACTATCGTCTTGAGTCCAACCCGGTAAGACACG
ACTTATCGCCACTGGCAGCAGCCACTGGTAACAGGATTAGCAGAGCGAGGTATGTAGGCGGTGCTACAGA
GTTCTTGAAGTGGTGGCCTAACTACGGCTACACTAGAAGAACAGTATTTGGTATCTGCGCTCTGCTGAAG
CCAGTTACCTTCGGAAAAAGAGTTGGTAGCTCTTGATCCGGCAAACAAACCACCGCTGGTAGCGGTGGTT
TTTTTGTTTGCAAGCAGCAGATTACGCGCAGAAAAAAAGGATCTCAAGAAGATCCTTTGATCTTTTCTAC
GGGGTCTGACGCTCAGTGGAACGAAAACTCACGTTAAGGGATTTTGGTCATGAGATTATCAAAAAGGATC
TTCACCTAGATCCTTTTAAATTAAAAATGAAGTTTTAAATCAATCTAAAGTATATATGAGTAAACTTGGT
CTGACAGTTACCAATGCTTAATCAGTGAGGCACCTATCTCAGCGATCTGTCTATTTCGTTCATCCATAGT
TGCCTGACTCCCCGTCGTGTAGATAACTACGATACGGGAGGGCTTACCATCTGGCCCCAGTGCTGCAATG
ATACCGCGAGACCCACGCTCACCGGCTCCAGATTTATCAGCAATAAACCAGCCAGCCGGAAGGGCCGAGC
GCAGAAGTGGTCCTGCAACTTTATCCGCCTCCATCCAGTCTATTAATTGTTGCCGGGAAGCTAGAGTAAG
TAGTTCGCCAGTTAATAGTTTGCGCAACGTTGTTGCCATTGCTACAGGCATCGTGGTGTCACGCTCGTCG
TTTGGTATGGCTTCATTCAGCTCCGGTTCCCAACGATCAAGGCGAGTTACATGATCCCCCATGTTGTGCA
AAAAAGCGGTTAGCTCCTTCGGTCCTCCGATCGTTGTCAGAAGTAAGTTGGCCGCAGTGTTATCACTCAT
GGTTATGGCAGCACTGCATAATTCTCTTACTGTCATGCCATCCGTAAGATGCTTTTCTGTGACTGGTGAG
TACTCAACCAAGTCATTCTGAGAATAGTGTATGCGGCGACCGAGTTGCTCTTGCCCGGCGTCAATACGGG
ATAATACCGCGCCACATAGCAGAACTTTAAAAGTGCTCATCATTGGAAAACGTTCTTCGGGGCGAAAACT
CTCAAGGATCTTACCGCTGTTGAGATCCAGTTCGATGTAACCCACTCGTGCACCCAACTGATCTTCAGCA
TCTTTTACTTTCACCAGCGTTTCTGGGTGAGCAAAAACAGGAAGGCAAAATGCCGCAAAAAAGGGAATAA
GGGCGACACGGAAATGTTGAATACTCATACTCTTCCTTTTTCATTATTATTGAAGCATTTATCAGGGTTA
TTGTCTCATGAGCGGATACATATTTGAATGTATTTAGAAAAATAAACAAATAGGGGTTCCGCGCACATTT
CCCCGAAAAGTGCCACCTGACGTC
Features (pLannotate 1.2.2; 22 found; start..end, strand, type, name):
     28..80      -  misc_feature   bom (fragment): basis of mobility region from pBR322
    235..614     +  enhancer       CMV enhancer: human cytomegalovirus immediate early enhancer
    615..818     +  promoter       CMV promoter: human cytomegalovirus (CMV) immediate early promoter
    814..847     +  LTR            5' LTR (truncated) (fragment): truncated 5' long terminal repeat (LTR) from HIV-1
    863..881     +  promoter       T7 promoter: promoter for bacteriophage T7 RNA polymerase
    926..1720    +  CDS            NLRP1 (fragment): NLRP1_HUMAN - Also known as CARD7, DEFCAP From Homo sapiens (Human).
   1722..1746    -  protein_bind   attB2: mutant version of attB; recombination site for the Gateway® BP reaction BP Clonase™
   1818..1836    -  promoter       SP6 promoter: promoter for bacteriophage SP6 RNA polymerase
   1862..2086    +  polyA_signal   bGH poly(A) signal: bovine growth hormone polyadenylation signal
   2090..2111    +  promoter       SV40 promoter (fragment): SV40 enhancer and early promoter
   2132..2560    +  rep_origin     f1 ori (sequence partly withheld): f1 bacteriophage origin of replication; arrow indicates direction of (+) strand synthesis
   2574..2903    +  promoter       SV40 promoter: SV40 enhancer and early promoter
   2970..3761    +  CDS            neo: KKA2_KLEPN - Also known as kan, nptII. Experimental evidence at protein level: Swiss-Prot protein existence level 1. Resistance to kanamycin, neomycin, paromomycin, ribostamycin, butirosin and gentamicin B. From Klebsiella pneumoniae.
   3785..3943    +  CDS            ble (fragment): BLE_KLEPN - Experimental evidence at protein level: Swiss-Prot protein existence level 1. Binding protein with a strong affinity to the bleomycin family of antibiotics. Binds to CL990; an antimitotic-antibiotic compound. From Klebsiella pneumoniae.
   3938..4059    +  polyA_signal   SV40 poly(A) signal: SV40 polyadenylation signal
   4132..4148    -  protein_bind   lac operator: The lac repressor binds to the lac operator to inhibit transcription in E. coli. This inhibition can be relieved by adding lactose or isopropyl-β-D-thiogalactopyranoside (IPTG). lac repressor encoded by lacI
   4156..4186    -  promoter       lac promoter: promoter for the E. coli lac operon
   4201..4222    -  protein_bind   CAP binding site: CAP binding activates transcription in the presence of cAMP. E. coli catabolite activator protein
   4235..4327    -  CDS            lacI (fragment): lac repressor; lacI; The lac repressor binds to the lac operator to inhibit transcription in E. coli. This inhibition can be relieved by adding lactose or isopropyl-β-D-thiogalactopyranoside (IPTG).
   4510..5098    -  rep_origin     ori: high-copy-number ColE1/pMB1/pBR322/pUC origin of replication
   5269..6129    -  CDS            AmpR: β-lactamase; bla; confers resistance to ampicillin, carbenicillin, and related antibiotics
   6130..6234    -  promoter       AmpR promoter: bla
