[The description below was written by a language model from this plasmid's Addgene catalogue record and pLannotate feature annotations shown in this document.]
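Description:
pcDNA 3.1 LIC 6A NLRP1 UPA-CARD-FLAG K1277E is a mammalian expression plasmid of about 6.3 kb, built on a pcDNA3.1 backbone adapted for ligation-independent cloning. It is maintained in E. coli through a high-copy ColE1/pUC-type origin and selected with ampicillin via the β-lactamase gene and its native promoter. An f1 origin is also present. For selection in mammalian cells, the backbone carries an SV40 enhancer/early promoter driving the neomycin phosphotransferase gene, followed by an SV40 polyadenylation signal. The automated annotation also reports several short fragment matches (an HIV-1 LTR piece, an attB2-like site, lac regulatory remnants, a ble fragment). These appear to be backbone or junction sequence rather than functional parts of the design.

The payload is a C-terminal fragment of human NLRP1 comprising the UPA subdomain and the CARD, annotated as a roughly 800 bp partial NLRP1 coding sequence. According to the catalogue entry it is fused to a C-terminal FLAG tag, although the feature table does not annotate the tag separately. Expression is driven by the human CMV immediate-early enhancer and promoter and terminated by the bovine growth hormone polyadenylation signal. T7 and SP6 promoters flank the insert, which could permit in vitro transcription.

The insert carries the K1277E substitution. The depositor states that this change abolishes interface III UPA-UPA contacts, DPP9 binding and inflammasome activity. The construct therefore serves as a loss-of-function comparator to the corresponding wild-type UPA-CARD fragment in studies of how DPP9 sequesters the NLRP1 C terminus and how UPA-mediated oligomerisation supports inflammasome assembly, with the FLAG epitope allowing detection or immunoprecipitation.
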