Addgene plasmid #166813: pcDNA 3.1 LIC 6A NLRP1 UPA-CARD-FLAG K1277E
Purpose: Mammalian cell expression vector for FLAG-tagged UPA-CARD of NLRP1. The K1277E mutant abolishes interface III UPA-UPA contacts, DPP9 binding, and inflammasome activity
Depositing lab: Hao Wu. Depositing organization: Boston Children's Hospital. Publication: DPP9 sequesters the C terminus of NLRP1 to repress inflammasome activation. Hollingsworth LR, Sharif H, Griswold AR, Fontana P, Mintseris J, Dagbay KB, Paulo JA, Gygi SP, Bachovchin DA, Wu H. Nature. 2021 Mar 17. pii: 10.1038/s41586-021-03350-4. doi: 10.1038/s41586-021-03350-4. PubMed 33731932.
Backbone
  Vector backbone: pcDNA3.1 LIC 6A
  Vector type: Mammalian Expression
Growth in bacteria
  Bacterial resistance: Ampicillin, 100 μg/mL
  Growth temperature: 37°C
  Growth strain: DH5alpha
  Copy number: High Copy
Gene/Insert
  Gene/Insert name: NLRP1
  Species: H. sapiens (human)
  Mutation: K1277E
  Entrez Gene: NLRP1 (a.k.a. AIADK, CARD7, CIDED, CLR17.1, DEFCAP, DEFCAP-L/S, JRRP, MSPC, NAC, NALP1, PP1044, SLEV1, VAMAS1)
  Promoter: CMV
  Tag / fusion protein: FLAG (C terminal on insert)
  Cloning method: Ligation Independent Cloning
  Sequencing primers: 5′ CMV F; 3′ BGHR
Terms and licenses: Academic/Nonprofit Terms; Industry Terms: Not Available to Industry
Depositor comments: Mammalian cell expression vector for FLAG-tagged UPA-CARD of NLRP1. The K1277E mutant abolishes interface III UPA-UPA contacts, DPP9 binding, and inflammasome activity
How to cite: pcDNA 3.1 LIC 6A NLRP1 UPA-CARD-FLAG K1277E was a gift from Hao Wu (Addgene plasmid # 166813 ; http://n2t.net/addgene:166813 ; RRID:Addgene_166813)
