>Addgene plasmid #166813 | pcDNA 3.1 LIC 6A NLRP1 UPA-CARD-FLAG K1277E | depositor partial sequence | sequence record 323811 | Insert sequence
ATGTCCCCCTTGGGAGTCCTCCTGAAAATGATCCATAATGCCCTGCGCTTCATTCCCGTCACCTCTGTGG
TGTTGCTTTACCACCGCGTCCATCCTGAGGAAGTCACCTTCCACCTCTACCTGATCCCAAGTGACTGCTC
CATTCGGAAGGCCATAGATGATCTAGAAATGAAATTCCAGTTTGTGCGAATCCACGAGCCACCCCCGCTG
ACCCCACTTTATATGGGCTGTCGTTACACTGTGTCTGGGTCTGGTTCAGGGATGCTGGAAATACTCCCCA
AGGAACTGGAGCTCTGCTATCGAAGCCCTGGAGAAGACCAGCTGTTCTCGGAGTTCTACGTTGGCCACTT
GGGATCAGGGATCAGGCTGCAAGTGAAAGACAAGAAAGATGAGACTCTGGTGTGGGAGGCCTTGGTGAAA
CCAGGAGATCTCATGCCTGCAACTACTCTGATCCCTCCAGCCCGCATAGCCGTACCTTCACCTCTGGATG
CCCCGCAGTTGCTGCACTTTGTGGACCAGTATCGAGAGCAGCTGATAGCCCGAGTGACATCGGTGGAGGT
TGTCTTGGACAAACTGCATGGACAGGTGCTGAGCCAGGAGCAGTACGAGAGGGTGCTGGCTGAGAACACG
AGGCCCAGCCAGATGCGGAAGCTGTTCAGCTTGAGCCAGTCCTGGGACCGGAAGTGCAAAGATGGACTCT
ACCAAGCCCTGAAGGAGACCCATCCTCACCTCATTATGGAACTCTGGGAGAAGGGCAGCAAAAAGGGACT
CCTGCCACTCAGCAGCGACCCAGCTTTCTTGTACAAAGTGGTTGATATCGACTACAAGGACGATGACGAC
AAGTAG
